>Addgene plasmid #79163 | pCOLA-T7-WspR:G249A | depositor full sequence | sequence record 149374 | pCOLA-T7-WspR:G249A sequence 4709 bps
GGGGAATTGTGAGCGGATAACAATTCCCCTGTAGAAATAATTTTGTTTAACTTTAATAAGGAGATATACC
ATGGGCAGCAGCCATCACCATCATCACCACAGCCAGGATCCGAATTCGAGCTCGGCGCGCCTGCAGGTCG
ACAAGCTTGCGGCCGCATAATGCTTAAGTCGAACAGAAAGTAATCGTATTGTACACGGCCGCATAATCGA
AATTAATACGACTCACTATAGGGGAATTGTGAGCGGATAACAATTCCCCATCTTAGTATATTAGTTAAGT
ATAAGAAGGAGATATACATATGCACAACCCTCATGAGAGCAAGACCGACCTGGGCGCCCCTCTGGACGGC
GCGGTCATGGTACTGCTTGTCGATGATCAGGCCATGATCGGAGAGGCTGTGCGTCGCTCACTGGCGAGCG
AGGCGGGCATCGACTTCCATTTCTGTTCCGATCCGCAGCAGGCGGTGGCGGTGGCCAACCAGATCAAGCC
GACGGTGATCCTCCAGGACCTGGTGATGCCCGGCGTCGACGGCCTCACGCTGCTCGCTGCCTACCGCGGC
AACCCGGCGACCCGCGACATCCCGATCATCGTCCTGTCGACCAAGGAAGAGCCGACGGTGAAGAGCGCGG
CGTTCGCCGCCGGCGCCAACGACTACCTGGTCAAGCTGCCGGACGCCATCGAGCTGGTGGCGCGGATCCG
CTACCACTCGCGTTCGTACATCGCCCTGCAGCAACGCGACGAGGCCTATCGGGCGCTGCGCGAGAGCCAG
CAGCAGTTGCTGGAGACCAACCTGGTGCTGCAGCGGCTGATGAACTCCGACGGCCTGACCGGGCTCTCCA
ACCGTCGTCACTTCGACGAATACCTGGAGATGGAGTGGCGCCGCTCGCTGCGCGAGCAGTCGCAACTGTC
GCTGCTGATGATCGACGTGGACTATTTCAAGAGCTACAACGACACCTTCGGCCACGTCGCCGGCGACGAG
GCCCTGCGCCAGGTCGCCGGGGCCATCCGCGAGGGCTGCAGTCGCTCCTCGGACCTGGCGGCTCGGTACG
GCGCCGAGGAGTTCGCCATGGTCCTCCCGGGCACCTCGCCGGGCGGCGCACGGTTGCTGGCGGAGAAGGT
CCGGCGCACGGTGGAGAGCCTGCAGATCAGCCACGACCAGCCACGCCCGGGCTCGCACCTGACCGTCAGC
ATCGGCGTCAGCACCCTGGTGCCGGGCGGCGGCGGGCAAACCTTCCGGGTTCTCATCGAGATGGCCGACC
AGGCGCTCTACCAGGCCAAGAACAATGGCCGCAACCAGGTGGGCCTGATGGAACAGCCGGTGCCGCCGGC
CCCGGCGGGCTGACTCGAGTCTGGTAAAGAAACCGCTGCTGCGAAATTTGAACGCCAGCACATGGACTCG
TCTACTAGCGCAGCTTAATTAACCTAGGCTGCTGCCACCGCTGAGCAATAACTAGCATAACCCCTTGGGG
CCTCTAAACGGGTCTTGAGGGGTTTTTTGCTGAAACCTCAGGCATTTGAGAAGCACACGGTCACACTGCT
TCCGGTAGTCAATAAACCGGTAAACCAGCAATAGACATAAGCGGCTATTTAACGACCCTGCCCTGAACCG
ACGACAAGCTGACGACCGGGTCTCCGCAAGTGGCACTTTTCGGGGAAATGTGCGCGGAACCCCTATTTGT
TTATTTTTCTAAATACATTCAAATATGTATCCGCTCATGAATTAATTCTTAGAAAAACTCATCGAGCATC
AAATGAAACTGCAATTTATTCATATCAGGATTATCAATACCATATTTTTGAAAAAGCCGTTTCTGTAATG
AAGGAGAAAACTCACCGAGGCAGTTCCATAGGATGGCAAGATCCTGGTATCGGTCTGCGATTCCGACTCG
TCCAACATCAATACAACCTATTAATTTCCCCTCGTCAAAAATAAGGTTATCAAGTGAGAAATCACCATGA
GTGACGACTGAATCCGGTGAGAATGGCAAAAGTTTATGCATTTCTTTCCAGACTTGTTCAACAGGCCAGC
CATTACGCTCGTCATCAAAATCACTCGCATCAACCAAACCGTTATTCATTCGTGATTGCGCCTGAGCGAG
ACGAAATACGCGGTCGCTGTTAAAAGGACAATTACAAACAGGAATCGAATGCAACCGGCGCAGGAACACT
GCCAGCGCATCAACAATATTTTCACCTGAATCAGGATATTCTTCTAATACCTGGAATGCTGTTTTCCCGG
GGATCGCAGTGGTGAGTAACCATGCATCATCAGGAGTACGGATAAAATGCTTGATGGTCGGAAGAGGCAT
AAATTCCGTCAGCCAGTTTAGTCTGACCATCTCATCTGTAACATCATTGGCAACGCTACCTTTGCCATGT
TTCAGAAACAACTCTGGCGCATCGGGCTTCCCATACAATCGATAGATTGTCGCACCTGATTGCCCGACAT
TATCGCGAGCCCATTTATACCCATATAAATCAGCATCCATGTTGGAATTTAATCGCGGCCTAGAGCAAGA
CGTTTCCCGTTGAATATGGCTCATACTCTTCCTTTTTCAATATTATTGAAGCATTTATCAGGGTTATTGT
CTCATGAGCGGATACATATTTGAATGTATTTAGAAAAATAAACAAATAGGCATGCTAGCGCAGAAACGTC
CTAGAAGATGCCAGGAGGATACTTAGCAGAGAGACAATAAGGCCGGAGCGAAGCCGTTTTTCCATAGGCT
CCGCCCCCCTGACGAACATCACGAAATCTGACGCTCAAATCAGTGGTGGCGAAACCCGACAGGACTATAA
AGATACCAGGCGTTTCCCCCTGATGGCTCCCTCTTGCGCTCTCCTGTTCCCGTCCTGCGGCGTCCGTGTT
GTGGTGGAGGCTTTACCCAAATCACCACGTCCCGTTCCGTGTAGACAGTTCGCTCCAAGCTGGGCTGTGT
GCAAGAACCCCCCGTTCAGCCCGACTGCTGCGCCTTATCCGGTAACTATCATCTTGAGTCCAACCCGGAA
AGACACGACAAAACGCCACTGGCAGCAGCCATTGGTAACTGAGAATTAGTGGATTTAGATATCGAGAGTC
TTGAAGTGGTGGCCTAACAGAGGCTACACTGAAAGGACAGTATTTGGTATCTGCGCTCCACTAAAGCCAG
TTACCAGGTTAAGCAGTTCCCCAACTGACTTAACCTTCGATCAAACCGCCTCCCCAGGCGGTTTTTTCGT
TTACAGAGCAGGAGATTACGACGATCGTAAAAGGATCTCAAGAAGATCCTTTACGGATTCCCGACACCAT
CACTCTAGATTTCAGTGCAATTTATCTCTTCAAATGTAGCACCTGAAGTCAGCCCCATACGATATAAGTT
GTAATTCTCATGTTAGTCATGCCCCGCGCCCACCGGAAGGAGCTGACTGGGTTGAAGGCTCTCAAGGGCA
TCGGTCGAGATCCCGGTGCCTAATGAGTGAGCTAACTTACATTAATTGCGTTGCGCTCACTGCCCGCTTT
CCAGTCGGGAAACCTGTCGTGCCAGCTGCATTAATGAATCGGCCAACGCGCGGGGAGAGGCGGTTTGCGT
ATTGGGCGCCAGGGTGGTTTTTCTTTTCACCAGTGAGACGGGCAACAGCTGATTGCCCTTCACCGCCTGG
CCCTGAGAGAGTTGCAGCAAGCGGTCCACGCTGGTTTGCCCCAGCAGGCGAAAATCCTGTTTGATGGTGG
TTAACGGCGGGATATAACATGAGCTGTCTTCGGTATCGTCGTATCCCACTACCGAGATGTCCGCACCAAC
GCGCAGCCCGGACTCGGTAATGGCGCGCATTGCGCCCAGCGCCATCTGATCGTTGGCAACCAGCATCGCA
GTGGGAACGATGCCCTCATTCAGCATTTGCATGGTTTGTTGAAAACCGGACATGGCACTCCAGTCGCCTT
CCCGTTCCGCTATCGGCTGAATTTGATTGCGAGTGAGATATTTATGCCAGCCAGCCAGACGCAGACGCGC
CGAGACAGAACTTAATGGGCCCGCTAACAGCGCGATTTGCTGGTGACCCAATGCGACCAGATGCTCCACG
CCCAGTCGCGTACCGTCTTCATGGGAGAAAATAATACTGTTGATGGGTGTCTGGTCAGAGACATCAAGAA
ATAACGCCGGAACATTAGTGCAGGCAGCTTCCACAGCAATGGCATCCTGGTCATCCAGCGGATAGTTAAT
GATCAGCCCACTGACGCGTTGCGCGAGAAGATTGTGCACCGCCGCTTTACAGGCTTCGACGCCGCTTCGT
TCTACCATCGACACCACCACGCTGGCACCCAGTTGATCGGCGCGAGATTTAATCGCCGCGACAATTTGCG
ACGGCGCGTGCAGGGCCAGACTGGAGGTGGCAACGCCAATCAGCAACGACTGTTTGCCCGCCAGTTGTTG
TGCCACGCGGTTGGGAATGTAATTCAGCTCCGCCATCGCCGCTTCCACTTTTTCCCGCGTTTTCGCAGAA
ACGTGGCTGGCCTGGTTCACCACGCGGGAAACGGTCTGATAAGAGACACCGGCATACTCTGCGACATCGT
ATAACGTTACTGGTTTCACATTCACCACCCTGAATTGACTCTCTTCCGGGCGCTATCATGCCATACCGCG
AAAGGTTTTGCGCCATTCGATGGTGTCCGGGATCTCGACGCTCTCCCTTATGCGACTCCTGCATTAGGAA
ATTAATACGACTCACTATA
Features (pLannotate 1.2.2; 17 found; start..end, strand, type, name):
      3..27      +  protein_bind   lac operator: The lac repressor binds to the lac operator to inhibit transcription in E. coli. This inhibition can be relieved by adding lactose or isopropyl-β-D-thiogalactopyranoside (IPTG). lac repressor encoded by lacI
     42..64      +  RBS            RBS: efficient ribosome binding site from bacteriophage T7 gene 10 (Olins and Rangwala, 1989)
    214..232     +  promoter       T7 promoter: promoter for bacteriophage T7 RNA polymerase
    233..257     +  protein_bind   lac operator: The lac repressor binds to the lac operator to inhibit transcription in E. coli. This inhibition can be relieved by adding lactose or isopropyl-β-D-thiogalactopyranoside (IPTG). lac repressor encoded by lacI
   1356..1397    +  CDS            S-Tag (fragment): affinity and epitope tag derived from pancreatic ribonuclease A
   1427..1444    +  CDS            SET1 (fragment): solubility-enhancement tag derived from T7 phage gene 10B
   1452..1499    +  terminator     T7 terminator: transcription terminator for bacteriophage T7 RNA polymerase
   1663..1720    +  promoter       AmpR promoter (fragment): bla
   1729..2544    -  CDS            KanR: aminoglycoside phosphotransferase; aph(3')-Ia; confers resistance to kanamycin in bacteria or G418 (Geneticin®) in eukaryotes
   2545..2636    -  promoter       AmpR promoter: bla
   2654..3289    -  rep_origin     ColA ori: Plasmids containing the ColA origin of replication can be propagated in E. coli cells that contain additional plasmids with compatible origins.
   3374..3438    -  CDS            TcR (fragment): tetracycline efflux protein; tet; confers resistance to tetracycline
   3453..3474    -  protein_bind   CAP binding site: CAP binding activates transcription in the presence of cAMP. E. coli catabolite activator protein
   3487..4569    -  CDS            lacI: lac repressor; lacI; The lac repressor binds to the lac operator to inhibit transcription in E. coli. This inhibition can be relieved by adding lactose or isopropyl-β-D-thiogalactopyranoside (IPTG).
   4570..4647    -  promoter       lacI promoter: lacI
   4655..4690    -  CDS            TcR (fragment): tetracycline efflux protein; tet; confers resistance to tetracycline
   4693..2       +  promoter       T7 promoter (across the origin): promoter for bacteriophage T7 RNA polymerase
