[The description below was written by a language model from this plasmid's Addgene catalogue record and pLannotate feature annotations shown in this document.]
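Description:
pCOLA-T7-WspR:G249A is a low-copy bacterial expression plasmid built on the Novagen pCOLADuet backbone (4,709 bp in total). It replicates from the ColA origin, which is compatible with other common origin classes, so it can be maintained in E. coli alongside additional plasmids. It is selected with kanamycin through an aph(3')-Ia resistance gene. The backbone also carries lacI under its own promoter. The annotation shows the typical Duet layout of two T7 promoter/lac operator units, the first followed by a T7 gene 10 ribosome binding site, with a single T7 terminator downstream. Short hits labelled as TcR, SET1 and AmpR promoter fragments appear to be backbone remnants rather than functional elements.

The insert is wspR (PA3702) from Pseudomonas aeruginosa, about 1 kb, cloned between NdeI and BglII. The feature table does not annotate the coding sequence itself, but the unannotated gap between the second T7 promoter/lac operator and the S-tag fragment matches this placement in the second cloning site. Whether the S-tag is fused in frame to the protein is not stated in the record. Expression requires a host supplying T7 RNA polymerase and is repressed by LacI until relieved with IPTG or lactose.

WspR is a diguanylate cyclase that synthesises cyclic di-GMP. The record describes the G249A variant as inactive. In the associated work on RNA-based fluorescent biosensors for cyclic di-GMP, such a construct would plausibly serve as a negative control co-expressed with a biosensor plasmid, allowing comparison with cells that produce an active enzyme, though the record does not spell out this use.
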