Addgene plasmid #79163: pCOLA-T7-WspR:G249A
Purpose: Expresses inactive WspR G249A under a T7 promoter
Depositing lab: Ming Hammond. Depositing organization: University of California, Berkeley. Publication: Next-generation RNA-based fluorescent biosensors enable anaerobic detection of cyclic di-GMP. Wang XC, Wilson SC, Hammond MC. Nucleic Acids Res. 2016 Jul 5. pii: gkw580. 10.1093/nar/gkw580 PubMed 27382070.
Backbone
  Vector backbone: pCOLADuet
  Backbone manufacturer: Novagen
  Backbone size w/o insert (bp): 3719
  Total vector size (bp): 4709
  Vector type: Bacterial Expression
Growth in bacteria
  Bacterial resistance: Kanamycin, 50 μg/mL
  Growth temperature: 37°C
  Growth strain: DH5alpha
  Copy number: Low Copy
Gene/Insert
  Gene/Insert name: WspR
  Species: P. areuginosa
  Insert size (bp): 1041
  Mutation: G249A
  GenBank ID: NC_002516.2
  Entrez Gene: wspR (a.k.a. PA3702)
  Promoter: T7
  Cloning method: Restriction Enzyme; 5′ cloning site NdeI (not destroyed); 3′ cloning site BglII (not destroyed)
  Sequencing primers: 5′ ttgtacacggccgcataatc; 3′ gctagttattgctcagcgg
Terms and licenses: Academic/Nonprofit Terms; Industry Terms: Not Available to Industry
How to cite: pCOLA-T7-WspR:G249A was a gift from Ming Hammond (Addgene plasmid # 79163 ; http://n2t.net/addgene:79163 ; RRID:Addgene_79163)
