>Addgene plasmid #79163 | pCOLA-T7-WspR:G249A | addgene partial sequence | sequence record 155763 | T7term 5'-GCTAGTTATTGCTCAGCGG-3'
TCAGCCCGCCGGGGCCGGCGGCACCGGCTGTTCCATCAGGCCCACCTGGTTGCGGCCATTGTTCTTGGCC
TGGTAGAGCGCCTGGTCGGCCATCTCGATGAGAACCCGGAAGGTTTGCCCGCCGCCGCCCGGCACCAGGG
TGCTGACGCCGATGCTGACGGTCAGGTGCGAGCCCGGGCGTGGCTGGTCGTGGCTGATCTGCAGGCTCTC
CACCGTGCGCCGGACCTTCTCCGCCAGCAACCGTGCGCCGCCCGGCGAGGTGCCCGGGAGGACCATGGCG
AACTCCTCGGCGCCGTACCGAGCCGCCAGGTCCGAGGAGCGACTGCAGCCCTCGCGGATGGCCCCGGCGA
CCTGGCGCAGGGCCTCGTCGCCGGCGACGTGGCCGAAGGTGTCGTTGTAGCTCTTGAAATAGTCCACGTC
GATCATCAGCAGCGACAGTTGCGACTGCTCGCGCAGCGAGCGGCGCCACTCCATCTCCAGGTATTCGTCG
AAGTGACGACGGTTGGAGAGCCCGGTCAGGCCGTCGGAGTTCATCAGCCGCTGCAGCACCAGGTTGGTCT
CCAGCAACTGCTGCTGGCTCTCGCGCAGCGCCCGATAGGCCTCGTCGCGTTGCTGCAGGGCGATGTACGA
ACGCGAGTGGTAGCGGATCCGCGCCACCAGCTCGATGGCGTCCGGCAGCTTGACCAGGTAGTCGTTGGCG
CCGGCGGCGAACGCCGCGCTCTTCACCGTCGGCTCTTCCTTGGTCGACAGGACGATGATCGGGATGTCGC
GGGTCGCCGGGTTGCCGCGGTAGGCAGC
