>Addgene plasmid #79163 | pCOLA-T7-WspR:G249A | addgene partial sequence | sequence record 155764 | LacI-R 5'-GGCATACTCTGCGACATCGT-3'
TGACTCTCTTCCGGGCGCTATCATGCCATACCGCGAAAGGTTTTGCGCCATTCGATGGTGTCCGGGATCT
CGACGCTCTCCCTTATGCGACTCCTGCATTAGGAAATTAATACGACTCACTATAGGGGAATTGTGAGCGG
ATAACAATTCCCCTGTAGAAATAATTTTGTTTAACTTTAATAAGGAGATATACCATGGGCAGCAGCCATC
ACCATCATCACCACAGCCAGGATCCGAATTCGAGCTCGGCGCGCCTGCAGGTCGACAAGCTTGCGGCCGC
ATAATGCTTAAGTCGAACAGAAAGTAATCGTATTGTACACGGCCGCATAATCGAAATTAATACGACTCAC
TATAGGGGAATTGTGAGCGGATAACAATTCCCCATCTTAGTATATTAGTTAAGTATAAGAAGGAGATATA
CATATGCACAACCCTCATGAGAGCAAGACCGACCTGGGCGCCCCTCTGGACGGCGCGGTCATGGTACTGC
TTGTCGATGATCAGGCCATGATCGGAGAGGCTGTGCGTCGCTCACTGGCGAGCGAGGCGGGCATCGACTT
CCATTTCTGTTCCGATCCGCAGCAGGCGGTGGCGGTGGCCAACCAGATCAAGCCGACGGTGATCCTCCAG
GACCTGGTGATGCCCGGCGTCGACGGCCTCACGCTGCTCGCTGCCTACCGCGGCAACCCGGCGACCCGCG
ACATCCCGATCATCGTCCTGTCGACCAAGGAAGAGCCGACGGTGAAGAGCGCGGCGTTCGCCGCCGGCGC
CAACGACTACCTGGTCAAGCTGCCGGACGCCATCGAGCTGGTGGCGCGGATCCGCTACCAC
